Addgene plasmid #69829: FUW TetO NET1A-V5 S46A
Purpose: Expresses NET1A-V5 in mammalian cells in a doxycycline inducible manner
Depositing lab: Anne Brunet. Depositing organization: Stanford University. Publication: Identification of AMPK Phosphorylation Sites Reveals a Network of Proteins Involved in Cell Invasion and Facilitates Large-Scale Substrate Prediction. Schaffer BE, Levin RS, Hertz NT, Maures TJ, Schoof ML, Hollstein PE, Benayoun BA, Banko MR, Shaw RJ, Shokat KM, Brunet A. Cell Metab. 2015 Nov 3;22(5):907-21. doi: 10.1016/j.cmet.2015.09.009. Epub 2015 Oct 8. PubMed 26456332.
Backbone
  Vector backbone: FUW TetO
  Backbone size w/o insert (bp): 8431
  Total vector size (bp): 10163
  Vector type: Mammalian Expression, Lentiviral
Growth in bacteria
  Bacterial resistance: Ampicillin, 100 μg/mL
  Growth temperature: 37°C
  Growth strain: NEB Stable
  Copy number: High Copy
Gene/Insert
  Gene/Insert name: Neuroepithelial cell-transforming gene 1 protein A (alt name: NET1A (short isoform of NET1), ARHGEF8)
  Species: H. sapiens (human)
  Insert size (bp): 1732
  Mutation: S46A
  GenBank ID: BC010285
  Entrez Gene: NET1 (a.k.a. ARHGEF8, NET1A)
  Promoter: minimal CMV promoter with tetracycline operator
  Tag / fusion protein: v5 (C terminal on insert)
  Cloning method: Restriction Enzyme; 5′ cloning site pac1 (not destroyed); 3′ cloning site Nhe1 (not destroyed)
  Sequencing primers: 5′ GTCAGATCGCCTGGAG; 3′ GACAACGGGCCACAACTCCTC or CAT AGC GTA AAA GGA GCA ACA TAG
Resource information
  A portion of this plasmid was derived from a plasmid made by: Backbone is from Brambrink et al, 2008
Terms and licenses: Academic/Nonprofit Terms; Industry Terms: Not Available to Industry
Depositor comments: cDNA is from the Orfeome library (Open Biosystems). Backbone is from Brambrink et al, 2008
How to cite: FUW TetO NET1A-V5 S46A was a gift from Anne Brunet (Addgene plasmid # 69829 ; http://n2t.net/addgene:69829 ; RRID:Addgene_69829)
