[The description below was written by a language model from this plasmid's Addgene catalogue record and pLannotate feature annotations shown in this document.]
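Description:
FUW TetO NET1A-V5 S46A is a lentiviral transfer plasmid, about 10.2 kb, for doxycycline-inducible expression of a mutant human NET1A in mammalian cells. It is built on the FUW TetO backbone and is propagated in E. coli through a high-copy ColE1/pUC-type origin with ampicillin selection; an f1 origin is also present. Outside the viral region, an SV40/EM7-driven BleoR cassette is annotated, which in principle confers Zeocin resistance, although the record does not describe its use. The viral portion has a hybrid CMV enhancer/promoter fused to a truncated HIV-1 5' LTR, so genomic RNA can be transcribed in packaging cells. This is followed by the Ψ packaging signal with a gag fragment, the RRE for Rev-dependent export, and the cPPT/CTS. A WPRE and the truncated 3' LTR with a bGH polyadenylation signal close the unit.

The payload sits between the cPPT and the WPRE. A tetracycline response element with seven tetO copies is coupled to a minimal CMV promoter and drives the NET1A cDNA. NET1A is the short isoform of NET1 (ARHGEF8), a guanine nucleotide exchange factor for RhoA. The cDNA came from an ORFeome clone, which explains the residual Gateway attB2 site between the coding sequence and the C-terminal V5 epitope tag. The insert carries an S46A substitution, replacing a serine with a non-phosphorylatable alanine. Given the associated study of AMPK phosphorylation sites, it presumably serves as a phospho-deficient comparison to wild-type NET1A. No tetracycline transactivator is annotated on this plasmid, so induction requires one to be supplied separately in the target cells.
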