Features (pLannotate 1.2.2; 34 found; start..end, strand, type, name):
      7..386     +  enhancer       CMV enhancer: human cytomegalovirus immediate early enhancer
    387..586     +  promoter       CMV promoter: human cytomegalovirus (CMV) immediate early promoter
    604..784     +  LTR            5' LTR (truncated): truncated 5' long terminal repeat (LTR) from HIV-1
    831..956     +  misc_feature   HIV-1 Ψ: packaging signal of human immunodeficiency virus type 1
    940..1303    +  CDS            HIV-1 gag (fragment): gag protein from human immunodeficiency virus 1; gag
   1449..1682    +  misc_feature   RRE: The Rev response element (RRE) of HIV-1 allows for Rev-dependent mRNA export from the nucleus to the cytoplasm.
   2059..2159    +  CDS            Rev (fragment): human immunodeficiency virus 1 (HIV-1) Rev protein; rev; enhances nuclear export of unspliced and incompletely spliced viral mRNAs
   2209..2326    +  misc_feature   cPPT/CTS: central polypurine tract and central termination sequence of HIV-1
   2383..2653    +  protein_bind   tetracycline response element: contains seven copies of the tetracycline operator tetO tetracycline repressor TetR
   2664..2681    +  misc_feature   MCS (fragment): pUC18/19 multiple cloning site
   2686..2723    +  promoter       minimal CMV promoter: human cytomegalovirus (CMV) immediate early promoter
   2922..4487    +  CDS            NET1 (fragment): ARHG8_HUMAN - Also known as ARHGEF8. Experimental evidence at protein level: Swiss-Prot protein existence level 1. Acts as guanine nucleotide exchange factor (GEF) for RhoA GTPase. May be involved in activation of the SAPK/JNK pathway Stimulates genotoxic stress-induced RHOB activity in breast cancer cells leading to their cell death. From Homo sapiens (Human).
   4489..4513    -  protein_bind   attB2: mutant version of attB; recombination site for the Gateway® BP reaction BP Clonase™
   4539..4580    +  CDS            V5 tag: epitope tag from simian virus 5
   4600..4623    +  misc_feature   MCS (fragment): pBluescript multiple cloning site
   4623..5211    +  misc_feature   WPRE: woodchuck hepatitis virus posttranscriptional regulatory element
   5148..5729    +  CDS            nef (fragment): NEF_HV1H2 - Experimental evidence at protein level: Swiss-Prot protein existence level 1. Extracellular Nef protein targets CD4(+) T-lymphocytes for apoptosis by interacting with CXCR4 surface receptors. From Human immunodeficiency virus type 1 group M subtype B (isolate HXB2) (HIV-1).
   5736..5916    +  LTR            5' LTR (truncated): truncated 5' long terminal repeat (LTR) from HIV-1
   5948..6172    +  polyA_signal   bGH poly(A) signal: bovine growth hormone polyadenylation signal
   6176..6197    +  promoter       SV40 promoter (fragment): SV40 enhancer and early promoter
   6218..6646    +  rep_origin     f1 ori (sequence partly withheld): f1 bacteriophage origin of replication; arrow indicates direction of (+) strand synthesis
   6660..6989    +  promoter       SV40 promoter: SV40 enhancer and early promoter
   7037..7084    +  promoter       EM7 promoter: synthetic bacterial promoter&nbsp
   7103..7477    +  CDS            BleoR: antibiotic-binding protein; Sh ble from Streptoalloteichus hindustanus; confers resistance to bleomycin, phleomycin, and Zeocin™
   7487..7612    +  CDS            ble (fragment): BLE_KLEPN - Experimental evidence at protein level: Swiss-Prot protein existence level 1. Binding protein with a strong affinity to the bleomycin family of antibiotics. Binds to CL990; an antimitotic-antibiotic compound. From Klebsiella pneumoniae.
   7607..7728    +  polyA_signal   SV40 poly(A) signal: SV40 polyadenylation signal
   7801..7817    -  protein_bind   lac operator: The lac repressor binds to the lac operator to inhibit transcription in E. coli. This inhibition can be relieved by adding lactose or isopropyl-β-D-thiogalactopyranoside (IPTG). lac repressor encoded by lacI
   7825..7855    -  promoter       lac promoter: promoter for the E. coli lac operon
   7870..7891    -  protein_bind   CAP binding site: CAP binding activates transcription in the presence of cAMP. E. coli catabolite activator protein
   7904..7996    -  CDS            lacI (fragment): lac repressor; lacI; The lac repressor binds to the lac operator to inhibit transcription in E. coli. This inhibition can be relieved by adding lactose or isopropyl-β-D-thiogalactopyranoside (IPTG).
   8179..8767    -  rep_origin     ori: high-copy-number ColE1/pMB1/pBR322/pUC origin of replication
   8938..9798    -  CDS            AmpR: β-lactamase; bla; confers resistance to ampicillin, carbenicillin, and related antibiotics
   9799..9903    -  promoter       AmpR promoter: bla
   9962..10014   -  misc_feature   bom (fragment): basis of mobility region from pBR322
>Addgene plasmid #69829 | FUW TetO NET1A-V5 S46A | depositor full sequence | sequence record 142855 | FUW TetO NET1A-V5 S46A sequence 10162 bps
CGCGTTGACATTGATTATTGACTAGTTATTAATAGTAATCAATTACGGGGTCATTAGTTCATAGCCCATA
TATGGAGTTCCGCGTTACATAACTTACGGTAAATGGCCCGCCTGGCTGACCGCCCAACGACCCCCGCCCA
TTGACGTCAATAATGACGTATGTTCCCATAGTAACGCCAATAGGGACTTTCCATTGACGTCAATGGGTGG
AGTATTTACGGTAAACTGCCCACTTGGCAGTACATCAAGTGTATCATATGCCAAGTACGCCCCCTATTGA
CGTCAATGACGGTAAATGGCCCGCCTGGCATTATGCCCAGTACATGACCTTATGGGACTTTCCTACTTGG
CAGTACATCTACGTATTAGTCATCGCTATTACCATGGTGATGCGGTTTTGGCAGTACATCAATGGGCGTG
GATAGCGGTTTGACTCACGGGGATTTCCAAGTCTCCACCCCATTGACGTCAATGGGAGTTTGTTTTGGCA
CCAAAATCAACGGGACTTTCCAAAATGTCGTAACAACTCCGCCCCATTGACGCAAATGGGCGGTAGGCGT
GTACGGTGGGAGGTCTATATAAGCAGCGCGTTTTGCCTGTACTGGGTCTCTCTGGTTAGACCAGATCTGA
GCCTGGGAGCTCTCTGGCTAACTAGGGAACCCACTGCTTAAGCCTCAATAAAGCTTGCCTTGAGTGCTTC
AAGTAGTGTGTGCCCGTCTGTTGTGTGACTCTGGTAACTAGAGATCCCTCAGACCCTTTTAGTCAGTGTG
GAAAATCTCTAGCAGTGGCGCCCGAACAGGGACTTGAAAGCGAAAGGGAAACCAGAGGAGCTCTCTCGAC
GCAGGACTCGGCTTGCTGAAGCGCGCACGGCAAGAGGCGAGGGGCGGCGACTGGTGAGTACGCCAAAAAT
TTTGACTAGCGGAGGCTAGAAGGAGAGAGATGGGTGCGAGAGCGTCAGTATTAAGCGGGGGAGAATTAGA
TCGCGATGGGAAAAAATTCGGTTAAGGCCAGGGGGAAAGAAAAAATATAAATTAAAACATATAGTATGGG
CAAGCAGGGAGCTAGAACGATTCGCAGTTAATCCTGGCCTGTTAGAAACATCAGAAGGCTGTAGACAAAT
ACTGGGACAGCTACAACCATCCCTTCAGACAGGATCAGAAGAACTTAGATCATTATATAATACAGTAGCA
ACCCTCTATTGTGTGCATCAAAGGATAGAGATAAAAGACACCAAGGAAGCTTTAGACAAGATAGAGGAAG
AGCAAAACAAAAGTAAGACCACCGCACAGCAAGCGGCCGCTGATCTTCAGACCTGGAGGAGGAGATATGA
GGGACAATTGGAGAAGTGAATTATATAAATATAAAGTAGTAAAAATTGAACCATTAGGAGTAGCACCCAC
CAAGGCAAAGAGAAGAGTGGTGCAGAGAGAAAAAAGAGCAGTGGGAATAGGAGCTTTGTTCCTTGGGTTC
TTGGGAGCAGCAGGAAGCACTATGGGCGCAGCGTCAATGACGCTGACGGTACAGGCCAGACAATTATTGT
CTGGTATAGTGCAGCAGCAGAACAATTTGCTGAGGGCTATTGAGGCGCAACAGCATCTGTTGCAACTCAC
AGTCTGGGGCATCAAGCAGCTCCAGGCAAGAATCCTGGCTGTGGAAAGATACCTAAAGGATCAACAGCTC
CTGGGGATTTGGGGTTGCTCTGGAAAACTCATTTGCACCACTGCTGTGCCTTGGAATGCTAGTTGGAGTA
ATAAATCTCTGGAACAGATTTGGAATCACACGACCTGGATGGAGTGGGACAGAGAAATTAACAATTACAC
AAGCTTAATACACTCCTTAATTGAAGAATCGCAAAACCAGCAAGAAAAGAATGAACAAGAATTATTGGAA
TTAGATAAATGGGCAAGTTTGTGGAATTGGTTTAACATAACAAATTGGCTGTGGTATATAAAATTATTCA
TAATGATAGTAGGAGGCTTGGTAGGTTTAAGAATAGTTTTTGCTGTACTTTCTATAGTGAATAGAGTTAG
GCAGGGATATTCACCATTATCGTTTCAGACCCACCTCCCAACCCCGAGGGGACCCGACAGGCCCGAAGGA
ATAGAAGAAGAAGGTGGAGAGAGAGACAGAGACAGATCCATTCGATTAGTGAACGGATCGGCACTGCGTG
CGCCAATTCTGCAGACAAATGGCAGTATTCATCCACAATTTTAAAAGAAAAGGGGGGATTGGGGGGTACA
GTGCAGGGGAAAGAATAGTAGACATAATAGCAACAGACATACAAACTAAAGAATTACAAAAACAAATTAC
AAAAATTCAAAATTTTCGGGTTTATTACAGGGACAGCAGAGATCCAGTTTGGTTAGATCTCGAGTTTACC
ACTCCCTATCAGTGATAGAGAAAAGTGAAAGTCGAGTTTACCACTCCCTATCAGTGATAGAGAAAAGTGA
AAGTCGAGTTTACCACTCCCTATCAGTGATAGAGAAAAGTGAAAGTCGAGTTTACCACTCCCTATCAGTG
ATAGAGAAAAGTGAAAGTCGAGTTTACCACTCCCTATCAGTGATAGAGAAAAGTGAAAGTCGAGTTTACC
ACTCCCTATCAGTGATAGAGAAAAGTGAAAGTCGAGTTTACCACTCCCTATCAGTGATAGAGAAAAGTGA
AAGTCGAGCTCGGTACCCGGGTCGAGTAGGCGTGTACGGTGGGAGGCCTATATAAGCAGAGCTCGTTTAG
TGAACCGTCAGATCGCCTGGAGACGCCATCCACGCTGTTTTGACCTCCATAGAAGACACCGGGACCGATC
CAGCCTCCGCGGCCCCGAATTCGAAGACTAGGATCCTCTAGAGAAGACTATTAATTAAACCATGGTGGCA
CATGATGAGACTGGAGGTCTCCTACCTATTAAAAGGACCATACGAGTCCTAGATGTCAATAACCAGTCCT
TCAGAGAACAAGAGGAGCCAAGCAATAAAAGAGTTCGACCTCTGGCTCGTGTCACGGCCTTGGCAAATTT
AATCTCTCCTGTAAGAAATGGAGCTGTCAGACGTTTTGGTCAAACAATACAGTCATTTACCCTTCGTGGT
GACCACAGATCCCCAGCCTCTGCCCAGAAGTTTTCTAGCAGGTCAACAGTCCCAACACCCGCCAAGAGAA
GGAGCAGTGCACTGTGGTCAGAGATGCTGGACATCACCATGAAGGAGTCTCTCACCACCAGGGAGATCAG
ACGGCAGGAGGCAATATATGAAATGTCCCGAGGTGAACAGGATTTAATTGAGGATCTCAAACTTGCAAGA
AAGGCCTACCATGACCCCATGTTAAAGTTGTCCATCATGTCAGAAGAGGAACTCACACATATATTTGGTG
ATCTGGACTCTTACATACCTCTGCATGAAGATTTGTTGACAAGAATAGGAGAAGCAACCAAGCCTGATGG
AACAGTGGAGCAGATTGGTCACATTCTCGTGAGCTGGTTACCGCGCTTGAATGCCTACAGAGGTTACTGT
AGTAACCAGCTGGCAGCCAAAGCTCTTCTTGATCAAAAGAAACAGGATCCAAGAGTCCAAGACTTCCTCC
AGCGATGTCTCGAGTCTCCCTTCAGTCGAAAACTAGATCTTTGGAGTTTCCTAGATATCCCTCGAAGTCG
CCTAGTCAAATACCCTTTACTGTTAAAAGAAATTCTTAAACACACTCCAAAAGAGCACCCTGATGTTCAG
CTTCTGGAGGATGCTATATTGATAATACAGGGAGTCCTCTCTGATATCAACTTGAAGAAAGGTGAATCCG
AGTGCCAGTATTACATCGACAAGCTGGAGTACCTGGATGAAAAGCAGAGGGACCCCAGAATCGAAGCGAG
CAAAGTGCTGCTGTGCCATGGGGAGCTGCGGAGCAAGAGTGGACATAAACTTTACATTTTCCTGTTTCAA
GACATCTTGGTTCTGACTCGGCCCGTCACACGGAACGAACGGCACTCTTACCAGGTTTACCGGCAGCCAA
TCCCAGTCCAAGAGCTAGTCCTAGAAGACCTGCAGGATGGAGATGTGAGAATGGGAGGCTCCTTTCGAGG
AGCTTTCAGTAACTCAGAGAAAGCTAAAAATATCTTTAGAATTCGCTTCCATGACCCCTCTCCAGCCCAG
TCTCACACTCTGCAAGCCAATGACGTGTTCCACAAGCAGCAGTGGTTCAACTGTATTCGAGCGGCCATTG
CCCCCTTCCAGTCGGCAGGCAGTCCACCTGAGCTGCAGGGCCTGCCGGAGCTGCACGAAGAGTGTGAGGG
GAACCACCCCTCTGCGAGGAAACTCACAGCCCAGAGGAGGGCATCCACAGTTTCCAGTGTTACTCAGGTA
GAAGTTGATGAAAACGCTTACAGATGTGGCTCTGGCATGCAGATGGCAGAGGACAGCAAGAGCTTAAAGA
CACACCAGACACAGCCCGGCATCCGAAGAGCGAGGGACAAAGCCCTTTCTGGTGGCAAACGGAAAGAGAC
TTTGGTGTACCCAACTTTCTTGTACAAAGTGGTTGATCTAGAGGGCCCGCGGTTCGAAGGTAAGCCTATC
CCTAACCCTCTCCTCGGTCTCGATTCTACGCGTACCGGTTAAGCTAGCTAATTCGATATCAAGCTTATCG
ATAATCAACCTCTGGATTACAAAATTTGTGAAAGATTGACTGGTATTCTTAACTATGTTGCTCCTTTTAC
GCTATGTGGATACGCTGCTTTAATGCCTTTGTATCATGCTATTGCTTCCCGTATGGCTTTCATTTTCTCC
TCCTTGTATAAATCCTGGTTGCTGTCTCTTTATGAGGAGTTGTGGCCCGTTGTCAGGCAACGTGGCGTGG
TGTGCACTGTGTTTGCTGACGCAACCCCCACTGGTTGGGGCATTGCCACCACCTGTCAGCTCCTTTCCGG
GACTTTCGCTTTCCCCCTCCCTATTGCCACGGCGGAACTCATCGCCGCCTGCCTTGCCCGCTGCTGGACA
GGGGCTCGGCTGTTGGGCACTGACAATTCCGTGGTGTTGTCGGGGAAATCATCGTCCTTTCCTTGGCTGC
TCGCCTGTGTTGCCACCTGGATTCTGCGCGGGACGTCCTTCTGCTACGTCCCTTCGGCCCTCAATCCAGC
GGACCTTCCTTCCCGCGGCCTGCTGCCGGCTCTGCGGCCTCTTCCGCGTCTTCGCCTTCGCCCTCAGACG
AGTCGGATCTCCCTTTGGGCCGCCTCCCCGCATCGATACCGTCGACCTCGAGACCTAGAAAAACATGGAG
CAATCACAAGTAGCAATACAGCAGCTACCAATGCTGATTGTGCCTGGCTAGAAGCACAAGAGGAGGAGGA
GGTGGGTTTTCCAGTCACACCTCAGGTACCTTTAAGACCAATGACTTACAAGGCAGCTGTAGATCTTAGC
CACTTTTTAAAAGAAAAGGGGGGACTGGAAGGGCTAATTCACTCCCAACGAAGACAAGATATCCTTGATC
TGTGGATCTACCACACACAAGGCTACTTCCCTGATTGGCAGAACTACACACCAGGGCCAGGGATCAGATA
TCCACTGACCTTTGGATGGTGCTACAAGCTAGTACCAGTTGAGCAAGAGAAGGTAGAAGAAGCCAATGAA
GGAGAGAACACCCGCTTGTTACACCCTGTGAGCCTGCATGGGATGGATGACCCGGAGAGAGAAGTATTAG
AGTGGAGGTTTGACAGCCGCCTAGCATTTCATCACATGGCCCGAGAGCTGCATCCGGACTGTACTGGGTC
TCTCTGGTTAGACCAGATCTGAGCCTGGGAGCTCTCTGGCTAACTAGGGAACCCACTGCTTAAGCCTCAA
TAAAGCTTGCCTTGAGTGCTTCAAGTAGTGTGTGCCCGTCTGTTGTGTGACTCTGGTAACTAGAGATCCC
TCAGACCCTTTTAGTCAGTGTGGAAAATCTCTAGCAGGGCCCGTTTAAACCCGCTGATCAGCCTCGACTG
TGCCTTCTAGTTGCCAGCCATCTGTTGTTTGCCCCTCCCCCGTGCCTTCCTTGACCCTGGAAGGTGCCAC
TCCCACTGTCCTTTCCTAATAAAATGAGGAAATTGCATCGCATTGTCTGAGTAGGTGTCATTCTATTCTG
GGGGGTGGGGTGGGGCAGGACAGCAAGGGGGAGGATTGGGAAGACAATAGCAGGCATGCTGGGGATGCGG
TGGGCTCTATGGCTTCTGAGGCGGAAAGAACCAGCTGGGGCTCTAGGGGGTATCCCC
[124 nt withheld, positions 6218-6341]
C
[91 nt withheld, positions 6343-6433]
A
[49 nt withheld, positions 6435-6483]
CCTTTGACGTTGGAGTCCACGTTCTTT
[37 nt withheld, positions 6511-6547]
ACCCTATCTCGGTCTATTCTTTTGATTTATAAGGGATTTTGCCGATTTCGGCCTATTGGTTAAAAAATGA
GCTGATTTAACAAAAATTTAACGCGAATTAATTCTGTGGAATGTGTGTCAGTTAGGGTGTGGAAAGTCCC
CAGGCTCCCCAGCAGGCAGAAGTATGCAAAGCATGCATCTCAATTAGTCAGCAACCAGGTGTGGAAAGTC
CCCAGGCTCCCCAGCAGGCAGAAGTATGCAAAGCATGCATCTCAATTAGTCAGCAACCATAGTCCCGCCC
CTAACTCCGCCCATCCCGCCCCTAACTCCGCCCAGTTCCGCCCATTCTCCGCCCCATGGCTGACTAATTT
TTTTTATTTATGCAGAGGCCGAGGCCGCCTCTGCCTCTGAGCTATTCCAGAAGTAGTGAGGAGGCTTTTT
TGGAGGCCTAGGCTTTTGCAAAAAGCTCCCGGGAGCTTGTATATCCATTTTCGGATCTGATCAGCACGTG
TTGACAATTAATCATCGGCATAGTATATCGGCATAGTATAATACGACAAGGTGAGGAACTAAACCATGGC
CAAGTTGACCAGTGCCGTTCCGGTGCTCACCGCGCGCGACGTCGCCGGAGCGGTCGAGTTCTGGACCGAC
CGGCTCGGGTTCTCCCGGGACTTCGTGGAGGACGACTTCGCCGGTGTGGTCCGGGACGACGTGACCCTGT
TCATCAGCGCGGTCCAGGACCAGGTGGTGCCGGACAACACCCTGGCCTGGGTGTGGGTGCGCGGCCTGGA
CGAGCTGTACGCCGAGTGGTCGGAGGTCGTGTCCACGAACTTCCGGGACGCCTCCGGGCCGGCCATGACC
GAGATCGGCGAGCAGCCGTGGGGGCGGGAGTTCGCCCTGCGCGACCCGGCCGGCAACTGCGTGCACTTCG
TGGCCGAGGAGCAGGACTGACACGTGCTACGAGATTTCGATTCCACCGCCGCCTTCTATGAAAGGTTGGG
CTTCGGAATCGTTTTCCGGGACGCCGGCTGGATGATCCTCCAGCGCGGGGATCTCATGCTGGAGTTCTTC
GCCCACCCCAACTTGTTTATTGCAGCTTATAATGGTTACAAATAAAGCAATAGCATCACAAATTTCACAA
ATAAAGCATTTTTTTCACTGCATTCTAGTTGTGGTTTGTCCAAACTCATCAATGTATCTTATCATGTCTG
TATACCGTCGACCTCTAGCTAGAGCTTGGCGTAATCATGGTCATAGCTGTTTCCTGTGTGAAATTGTTAT
CCGCTCACAATTCCACACAACATACGAGCCGGAAGCATAAAGTGTAAAGCCTGGGGTGCCTAATGAGTGA
GCTAACTCACATTAATTGCGTTGCGCTCACTGCCCGCTTTCCAGTCGGGAAACCTGTCGTGCCAGCTGCA
TTAATGAATCGGCCAACGCGCGGGGAGAGGCGGTTTGCGTATTGGGCGCTCTTCCGCTTCCTCGCTCACT
GACTCGCTGCGCTCGGTCGTTCGGCTGCGGCGAGCGGTATCAGCTCACTCAAAGGCGGTAATACGGTTAT
CCACAGAATCAGGGGATAACGCAGGAAAGAACATGTGAGCAAAAGGCCAGCAAAAGGCCAGGAACCGTAA
AAAGGCCGCGTTGCTGGCGTTTTTCCATAGGCTCCGCCCCCCTGACGAGCATCACAAAAATCGACGCTCA
AGTCAGAGGTGGCGAAACCCGACAGGACTATAAAGATACCAGGCGTTTCCCCCTGGAAGCTCCCTCGTGC
GCTCTCCTGTTCCGACCCTGCCGCTTACCGGATACCTGTCCGCCTTTCTCCCTTCGGGAAGCGTGGCGCT
TTCTCATAGCTCACGCTGTAGGTATCTCAGTTCGGTGTAGGTCGTTCGCTCCAAGCTGGGCTGTGTGCAC
GAACCCCCCGTTCAGCCCGACCGCTGCGCCTTATCCGGTAACTATCGTCTTGAGTCCAACCCGGTAAGAC
ACGACTTATCGCCACTGGCAGCAGCCACTGGTAACAGGATTAGCAGAGCGAGGTATGTAGGCGGTGCTAC
AGAGTTCTTGAAGTGGTGGCCTAACTACGGCTACACTAGAAGAACAGTATTTGGTATCTGCGCTCTGCTG
AAGCCAGTTACCTTCGGAAAAAGAGTTGGTAGCTCTTGATCCGGCAAACAAACCACCGCTGGTAGCGGTG
GTTTTTTTGTTTGCAAGCAGCAGATTACGCGCAGAAAAAAAGGATCTCAAGAAGATCCTTTGATCTTTTC
TACGGGGTCTGACGCTCAGTGGAACGAAAACTCACGTTAAGGGATTTTGGTCATGAGATTATCAAAAAGG
ATCTTCACCTAGATCCTTTTAAATTAAAAATGAAGTTTTAAATCAATCTAAAGTATATATGAGTAAACTT
GGTCTGACAGTTACCAATGCTTAATCAGTGAGGCACCTATCTCAGCGATCTGTCTATTTCGTTCATCCAT
AGTTGCCTGACTCCCCGTCGTGTAGATAACTACGATACGGGAGGGCTTACCATCTGGCCCCAGTGCTGCA
ATGATACCGCGAGACCCACGCTCACCGGCTCCAGATTTATCAGCAATAAACCAGCCAGCCGGAAGGGCCG
AGCGCAGAAGTGGTCCTGCAACTTTATCCGCCTCCATCCAGTCTATTAATTGTTGCCGGGAAGCTAGAGT
AAGTAGTTCGCCAGTTAATAGTTTGCGCAACGTTGTTGCCATTGCTACAGGCATCGTGGTGTCACGCTCG
TCGTTTGGTATGGCTTCATTCAGCTCCGGTTCCCAACGATCAAGGCGAGTTACATGATCCCCCATGTTGT
GCAAAAAAGCGGTTAGCTCCTTCGGTCCTCCGATCGTTGTCAGAAGTAAGTTGGCCGCAGTGTTATCACT
CATGGTTATGGCAGCACTGCATAATTCTCTTACTGTCATGCCATCCGTAAGATGCTTTTCTGTGACTGGT
GAGTACTCAACCAAGTCATTCTGAGAATAGTGTATGCGGCGACCGAGTTGCTCTTGCCCGGCGTCAATAC
GGGATAATACCGCGCCACATAGCAGAACTTTAAAAGTGCTCATCATTGGAAAACGTTCTTCGGGGCGAAA
ACTCTCAAGGATCTTACCGCTGTTGAGATCCAGTTCGATGTAACCCACTCGTGCACCCAACTGATCTTCA
GCATCTTTTACTTTCACCAGCGTTTCTGGGTGAGCAAAAACAGGAAGGCAAAATGCCGCAAAAAAGGGAA
TAAGGGCGACACGGAAATGTTGAATACTCATACTCTTCCTTTTTCAATATTATTGAAGCATTTATCAGGG
TTATTGTCTCATGAGCGGATACATATTTGAATGTATTTAGAAAAATAAACAAATAGGGGTTCCGCGCACA
TTTCCCCGAAAAGTGCCACCTGACGTCGACGGATCGGGAGATCTCCCGATCCCCTATGGTGCACTCTCAG
TACAATCTGCTCTGATGCCGCATAGTTAAGCCAGTATCTGCTCCCTGCTTGTGTGTTGGAGGTCGCTGAG
TAGTGCGCGAGCAAAATTTAAGCTACAACAAGGCAAGGCTTGACCGACAATTGCATGAAGAATCTGCTTA
GGGTTAGGCGTTTTGCGCTGCTTCGCGATGTACGGGCCAGATATA
