>Addgene plasmid #69829 | FUW TetO NET1A-V5 S46A | addgene partial sequence | sequence record 142848 | TRE-F 5'-AAGTGAAAGTCGAGCTCGGTA-3'
GGAGGCCTATATAAGCAGAGCTCGTTTAGTGAACCGTCAGATCGCCTGGAGACGCCATCCACGCTGTTTT
GACCTCCATAGAAGACACCGGGACCGATCCAGCCTCCGCGGCCCCGAATTCGAAGACTAGGATCCTCTAG
AGAAGACTATTAATTAAACCATGGTGGCACATGATGAGACTGGAGGTCTCCTACCTATTAAAAGGACCAT
ACGAGTCCTAGATGTCAATAACCAGTCCTTCAGAGAACAAGAGGAGCCAAGCAATAAAAGAGTTCGACCT
CTGGCTCGTGTCACGGCCTTGGCAAATTTAATCTCTCCTGTAAGAAATGGAGCTGTCAGACGTTTTGGTC
AAACAATACAGTCATTTACCCTTCGTGGTGACCACAGATCCCCAGCCTCTGCCCAGAAGTTTTCTAGCAG
GTCAACAGTCCCAACACCCGCCAAGAGAAGGAGCAGTGCACTGTGGTCAGAGATGCTGGACATCACCATG
AAGGAGTCTCTCACCACCAGGGAGATCAGACGGCAGGAGGCAATATATGAAATGTCCCGAGGTGAACAGG
ATTTAATTGAGGATCTCAAACTTGCAAGAAAGGCCTACCATGACCCCATGTTAAAGTTGTCCATCATGTC
AGAAGAGGAACTCACACATATATTTGGTGATCTGGACTCTTACATACCTCTGCATGAAGATTTGTTGACA
AGAATAGGAGAAGCAACCAAGCCTGATGGAACAGTGGAGCAGATTGGTCACATTCTCGTGAGCTGGTTAC
CGCGCTTGAATGCCTACAGAGGTTACTGTAGTAACCAGCTGGCAGCCAAAGCTCTTCTTGATCAAAAGAA
ACAGGATCCAAGAGTCCAAGACTTCCTCCAGCGATGTCTCGAGTCTCCCTTCAGTCGAAAACTAGATCTT
TGGAGTTTC
