>Addgene plasmid #69829 | FUW TetO NET1A-V5 S46A | addgene partial sequence | sequence record 142850 | WPRE-R 5'-CATAGCGTAAAAGGAGCAACA-3'
TCAATCTTTCACAAATTTTGTAATCCAGAGGTTGATTATCGATAAGCTTGATATCGAATTAGCTAGCTTA
ACCGGTACGCGTAGAATCGAGACCGAGGAGAGGGTTAGGGATAGGCTTACCTTCGAACCGCGGGCCCTCT
AGATCAACCACTTTGTACAAGAAAGTTGGGTACACCAAAGTCTCTTTCCGTTTGCCACCAGAAAGGGCTT
TGTCCCTCGCTCTTCGGATGCCGGGCTGTGTCTGGTGTGTCTTTAAGCTCTTGCTGTCCTCTGCCATCTG
CATGCCAGAGCCACATCTGTAAGCGTTTTCATCAACTTCTACCTGAGTAACACTGGAAACTGTGGATGCC
CTCCTCTGGGCTGTGAGTTTCCTCGCAGAGGGGTGGTTCCCCTCACACTCTTCGTGCAGCTCCGGCAGGC
CCTGCAGCTCAGGTGGACTGCCTGCCGACTGGAAGGGGGCAATGGCCGCTCGAATACAGTTGAACCACTG
CTGCTTGTGGAACACGTCATTGGCTTGCAGAGTGTGAGACTGGGCTGGAGAGGGGTCATGGAAGCGAATT
CTAAAGATATTTTTAGCTTTCTCTGAGTTACTGAAAGCTCCTCGAAAGGAGCCTCCCATTCTCACATCTC
CATCCTGCAGGTCTTCTAGGACTAGCTCTTGGACTGGGATTGGCTGCCGGTAAACCTGGTAAGAGTGCCG
TTCGTTCCGTGTGACGGGCCGAGTCAGAACCAAGATGTCTTGAAACAGGAAAATGTAAAGTTTATGTCCA
CTCTTGCTCCGCAGCTCCCCATGGCACAGCAGCACTTTGCTCGCTTCGATTCTGGGGTCCCTCTGCTTTT
CATCCAGGTACTCCAGCTTGTCGATGTAATACTGGCACTCGGATTCACCTTTCTTCAAGTTGATATCAGA
GAGGACTCCCTGTATTATCAATATAGCATCCTCCAGAAGCTGAACATCAGGGTGCTCTTTTGGAGTGTGT
TTAAGAATTTCTTTTAACAGTAAAGGGTA
